Addgene plasmid #241164: P2A-BFP-pA-ORF-3 without ATG
Purpose: Middle entry vector for mini-Golden subcloning platform; BFP
Depositing lab: Junsu Kang. Depositing organization: University of Wisconsin, Madison. Publication: Advancing knock-in approaches for robust genome editing in zebrafish. Rodriguez-Parks A, Beezley EG, Manna S, Silaban I, Almutawa SI, Cao S, Ahmed H, Guyer M, Baker S, Richards MP, Kang J. Biol Open. 2026 Feb 2:bio.062472. doi: 10.1242/bio.062472. PubMed 41630603.
Backbone
  Vector backbone: pU6a:sgRNA#16
  Vector type: Mini-Golden
Growth in bacteria
  Bacterial resistance: Spectinomycin, 50 μg/mL
  Growth temperature: 37°C
  Growth strain: DH5alpha
  Copy number: Unknown
Gene/Insert
  Gene/Insert name: BFP
  Species: Synthetic
  Mutation: TCGC linker
  Cloning method: Restriction Enzyme; 5′ cloning site Unknown (unknown if destroyed); 3′ cloning site Unknown (unknown if destroyed)
Terms and licenses: Academic/Nonprofit Terms; Industry Terms: Not Available to Industry
How to cite: P2A-BFP-pA-ORF-3 without ATG was a gift from Junsu Kang (Addgene plasmid # 241164 ; http://n2t.net/addgene:241164 ; RRID:Addgene_241164)
