[The description below was written by a language model from this plasmid's Addgene catalogue record and pLannotate feature annotations shown in this document.]
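Description:
P2A-BFP-pA-ORF-3 without ATG is a small (about 3.5 kb) bacterial cloning plasmid that serves as a middle entry vector in the mini-Golden subcloning platform, a modular assembly system associated with work on knock-in genome editing in zebrafish. It is built on the pU6a:sgRNA#16 backbone and is propagated in E. coli through a high-copy ColE1/pUC-type origin. Selection is by spectinomycin, conferred by the aadA aminoglycoside adenylyltransferase gene (SmR). That gene lies downstream of a fragment of the class 1 integron Pc promoter and a short remnant of a gentamicin resistance gene. Other annotated pieces are backbone remnants or insulating elements rather than functional payload: rrnB T1 and T2 terminators and short fragments of lacZα, lacI and a T7 promoter.

The payload is a promoterless reporter module. The feature table identifies the fluorescent protein as TagBFP, a monomeric blue fluorescent protein with mammalian codon optimisation, followed by an SV40 polyadenylation signal that is annotated on the opposite strand. The P2A self-cleaving peptide named in the title is not picked up as a separate annotated feature, but it would be expected in the unannotated stretch just upstream of the BFP coding sequence. The name indicates that the cassette lacks its own start codon and is set in one particular reading frame ("ORF-3"), and the record lists a TCGC linker as the modification. This design suggests the module is meant to be fused in frame to an upstream coding sequence, so that BFP is co-translated and released by P2A skipping, with the poly(A) signal ending the transcript. The record does not state the cloning sites or the enzymes used for assembly.
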