Features (pLannotate 1.2.2; 11 found; start..end, strand, type, name):
     41..84      +  terminator     rrnB T1 terminator: Escherichia coli rrnB; transcription terminator T1 from the E. coli rrnB gene
    131..167     -  CDS            lacZα (fragment): LacZα fragment of β-galactosidase; lacZ fragment
    253..951     +  CDS            TagBFP: monomeric blue fluorescent protein mammalian codon-optimized
    962..979     -  promoter       T7 promoter (fragment): promoter for bacteriophage T7 RNA polymerase
    984..1118    -  polyA_signal   SV40 poly(A) signal: SV40 polyadenylation signal
   1293..1316    +  promoter       Pc promoter (fragment): intI1 (promoter lies within the coding sequence); class 1 integron promoter
   1492..1548    +  CDS            GmR (fragment): gentamycin acetyltransferase; aacC1; confers resistance to gentamycin
   1555..2346    +  CDS            SmR: aminoglycoside adenylyltransferase (Murphy, 1985); aadA; confers resistance to spectinomycin and streptomycin
   2439..3027    +  rep_origin     ori: high-copy-number ColE1/pMB1/pBR322/pUC origin of replication
   3210..3302    +  CDS            lacI (fragment): lac repressor; lacI; The lac repressor binds to the lac operator to inhibit transcription in E. coli. This inhibition can be relieved by adding lactose or isopropyl-β-D-thiogalactopyranoside (IPTG).
   3357..3384    -  terminator     rrnB T2 terminator: transcription terminator T2 from the E. coli rrnB gene
>Addgene plasmid #241164 | P2A-BFP-pA-ORF-3 without ATG | addgene full sequence | sequence record 482149 | Addgene NGS Result
ATTTGTCCTACTCAGGAGAGCGTTCACCGACAAACAACAGATAAAACGAAAGGCCCAGTCTTCCGACTGA
GCCTTTCGTTTTATTTGATGCCTGGCAGTTCCCTACTCTCGCGTTAACGCTAGCATGGATGTTTTCCCAG
TCACGACGTTGTAAAACGACGGCCAGTCTTAAGCTCGGGCCCGGTCTCTTCGCCCGCTACAAACTTCTCT
CTGCTGAAACAAGCTGGCGACGTGGAGGAGAACCCTGGACCTAGCGAGCTGATTAAGGAGAACATGCACA
TGAAGCTGTACATGGAGGGCACCGTGGACAACCATCACTTCAAGTGCACATCCGAGGGCGAAGGCAAGCC
CTACGAGGGCACCCAGACCATGAGAATCAAGGTGGTCGAGGGCGGCCCTCTCCCCTTCGCCTTCGACATC
CTGGCTACTAGCTTCCTCTACGGCAGCAAGACCTTCATCAACCACACCCAGGGCATCCCCGACTTCTTCA
AGCAGTCCTTCCCTGAGGGCTTCACATGGGAGAGAGTCACCACATACGAAGACGGGGGCGTGCTGACCGC
TACCCAGGACACCAGCCTCCAGGACGGCTGCCTCATCTACAACGTCAAGATCAGAGGGGTGAACTTCACA
TCCAACGGCCCTGTGATGCAGAAGAAAACACTCGGCTGGGAGGCCTTCACCGAGACGCTGTACCCCGCTG
ACGGCGGCCTGGAAGGCAGAAACGACATGGCCCTGAAGCTCGTGGGCGGGAGCCATCTGATCGCAAACAT
CAAGACCACATATAGATCCAAGAAACCCGCTAAGAACCTCAAGATGCCTGGCGTCTACTATGTGGACTAC
AGACTGGAAAGAATCAAGGAGGCCAACAACGAGACGTACGTCGAGCAGCACGAGGTGGCAGTGGCCAGAT
ACTGCGACCTCCCTAGCAAACTGGGGCACAAGCTTAATTAATAAGCTAGAACTATAGTGAGTCGTATTAC
GTAGATCCAGACATGATAAGATACATTGATGAGTTTGGACAAACCACAACTAGAATGCAGTGAAAAAAAT
GCTTTATTTGTGAAATTTGTGATGCTATTGCTTTATTTGTAACCATTATAAGCTGCAATAAACAAGTTAA
CAACAACAATTGCATTCATTTTATGTTTCAGGTTCAGGGGGAGGTGTGGGAGGTTTTTTAATTCCTCAAG
AGACCTCTAGACCAGCCAGGACAGAAATGCCTCGACTTCGCTGCTACCCAAGGTTGCCGGGTGACGCACA
CCGTGGAAACGGATGAAGGCACGAACCCAGTGGACATAAGCCTGTTCGGTTCGTAAGCTGTAATGCAAGT
AGCGTATGCGCTCACGCAACTGGTCCAGAACCTTGACCGAACGCAGCGGTGGTAACGGCGCAGTGGCGGT
TTTCATGGCTTGTTATGACTGTTTTTTTGGGGTACAGTCTATGCCTCGGGCATCCAAGCAGCAAGCGCGT
TACGCCGTGGGTCGATGTTTGATGTTATGGAGCAGCAACGATGTTACGCAGCAGGGCAGTCGCCCTAAAA
CAAAGTTAAACATTATGAGGGAAGCGGTGATCGCCGAAGTATCGACTCAACTATCAGAGGTAGTTGGCGT
CATCGAGCGCCATCTCGAACCGACGTTGCTGGCCGTACATTTGTACGGCTCCGCAGTGGATGGCGGCCTG
AAGCCACACAGTGATATTGATTTGCTGGTTACGGTGACCGTAAGGCTTGATGAAACAACGCGGCGAGCTT
TGATCAACGACCTTTTGGAAACTTCGGCTTCCCCTGGAGAGAGCGAGATTCTCCGCGCTGTAGAAGTCAC
CATTGTTGTGCACGACGACATCATTCCGTGGCGTTATCCAGCTAAGCGCGAACTGCAATTTGGAGAATGG
CAGCGCAATGACATTCTTGCAGGTATCTTCGAGCCAGCCACGATCGACATTGATCTGGCTATCTTGCTGA
CAAAAGCAAGAGAACATAGCGTTGCCTTGGTAGGTCCAGCGGCGGAGGAACTCTTTGATCCGGTTCCTGA
ACAGGATCTATTTGAGGCGCTAAATGAAACCTTAACGCTATGGAACTCGCCGCCCGACTGGGCTGGCGAT
GAGCGAAATGTAGTGCTTACGTTGTCCCGCATTTGGTACAGCGCAGTAACCGGCAAAATCGCGCCGAAGG
ATGTCGCTGCCGACTGGGCAATGGAGCGCCTGCCGGCCCAGTATCAGCCCGTCATACTTGAAGCTAGACA
GGCTTATCTTGGACAAGAAGAAGATCGCTTGGCCTCGCGCGCAGATCAGTTGGAAGAATTTGTCCACTAC
GTGAAAGGCGAGATCACCAAGGTAGTCGGCAAATAACCCTCGAGCCACCCATGACCAAAATCCCTTAACG
TGAGTTACGCGTCGTTCCACTGAGCGTCAGACCCCGTAGAAAAGATCAAAGGATCTTCTTGAGATCCTTT
TTTTCTGCGCGTAATCTGCTGCTTGCAAACAAAAAAACCACCGCTACCAGCGGTGGTTTGTTTGCCGGAT
CAAGAGCTACCAACTCTTTTTCCGAAGGTAACTGGCTTCAGCAGAGCGCAGATACCAAATACTGTTCTTC
TAGTGTAGCCGTAGTTAGGCCACCACTTCAAGAACTCTGTAGCACCGCCTACATACCTCGCTCTGCTAAT
CCTGTTACCAGTGGCTGCTGCCAGTGGCGATAAGTCGTGTCTTACCGGGTTGGACTCAAGACGATAGTTA
CCGGATAAGGCGCAGCGGTCGGGCTGAACGGGGGGTTCGTGCACACAGCCCAGCTTGGAGCGAACGACCT
ACACCGAACTGAGATACCTACAGCGTGAGCTATGAGAAAGCGCCACGCTTCCCGAAGGGAGAAAGGCGGA
CAGGTATCCGGTAAGCGGCAGGGTCGGAACAGGAGAGCGCACGAGGGAGCTTCCAGGGGGAAACGCCTGG
TATCTTTATAGTCCTGTCGGGTTTCGCCACCTCTGACTTGAGCGTCGATTTTTGTGATGCTCGTCAGGGG
GGCGGAGCCTATGGAAAAACGCCAGCAACGCGGCCTTTTTACGGTTCCTGGCCTTTTGCTGGCCTTTTGC
TCACATGTTCTTTCCTGCGTTATCCCCTGATTCTGTGGATAACCGTATTACCGCCTTTGAGTGAGCTGAT
ACCGCTCGCCGCAGCCGAACGACCGAGCGCAGCGAGTCAGTGAGCGAGGAAGCGGAAGAGCGCCCAATAC
GCAAACCGCCTCTCCCCGCGCGTTGGCCGATTCATTAATGCAGCTGGCACGACAGGTTTCCCGACTGGAA
AGCGGGCAGTGAGCGCAACGCAATTAATACGCGTACCGCTAGCCAGGAAGAGTTTGTAGAAACGCAAAAA
GGCCATCCGTCAGGATGGCCTTCTGCTTAGTTTGATGCCTGGCAGTTTATGGCGGGCGTCCTGCCCGCCA
CCCTCCGGGCCGTTGCTTCACAACGTTCAAATCCGCTCCCGGCGG
